>Addgene plasmid #62747 | mCherry-KLC2-N-18 | depositor partial sequence | sequence record 103310 | CMV-F
GTCGTGCTAGTGACGTCAGATCCGCTAGCGCTACCGGACTCAGATCTCGAGCTCAAGCTTCGAATTCACC
GCCATGGCCACGATGGTGCTTCCTCGAGAGGAGAAGCTGAGTCAGGACGAGATAGTGCTGGGCACCAAGG
CGGTGATCCAGGGTTTAGAGACCCTGAGAGGGGAGCATCGTGCCCTGCTAGCTCCCCTAGCTTCTCATGA
AGCAGGCGAGGCCGAGCCGGGCTCACAGGAGCGCTGCCTCCTCCTGCGCCGCTCCCTGGAGGCCATCGAG
CTGGGGCTTGGGGAGGCTCAGGTGATCCTGGCATTATCAAGCCATCTGGGGGCTGTGGAGTCAGAGAAGC
AGAAGCTGCGGGCTCAGGTGCGGCGCCTGGTACAAGAGAACCAGTGGTTGCGTGAGGAGCTGGCAGGGAC
ACAGCAGAAGCTGCAGCGCAGTGAACAGGCGGTGGCTCAGCTGGAGGAAGAGAAGCAGCACCTGCTATTC
ATGAGTCAGATCCGAAAGCTGGATGAGGATGCTTCCCCAAATGAGGAGAAGGGTGATGTCCCCAAAGACT
CCCTGGATGACCTGTTTCCCAATGAAGATGAACAGAGCCCAGCCCCCAGCCCTGGAGGAGGAGATGTAGC
TGCACAGCATGGGGGCTATGAGATCCCAGCACGGCTACGGACCCTCCACAACCTGGTAATCCAGTATGCT
TCACAAGGCCGCTATGAGGTGGCCGTGCCCCTCTGCAAGCAGGCACTGGAAGATTTGGAGAAGACATCAG
GCCATGACCACCCTGATGTGGCCACCATGCTGAACATCCTGGCACTGGTTTATCGGGACCAGAATAAGTA
CAAGGATGCTGCTCACCTGCTCAATGATGCCCTGGCTATCCGGGAAAAGACACTGGGCAAGGACCACCCA
GCTGTGGCTGCGACCCTCAACAATCTGGCTGTTCTCTACGGCAACGGGGCAGTACAAAGAGCTGAGCCAC
TGTGCAGAGAGCACTGAGATCCGGGAGAGTCCTGGGCAGTTTCACCAGATGTACAGCAGCTCAGCACTGA
CTGCTGTGCAGACAGGCAGGCTGAAGAAGTGATACTACTACGGAAGTCTTGAGATCTATGCCACACGCAT
GATCTGATGACCAATGTTGCCAGATCGACACTGCTCGCTACTGAAGCGTCAGGTTAACC
