>Addgene plasmid #62747 | mCherry-KLC2-N-18 | depositor partial sequence | sequence record 103311 | SV40-R
CTTGGAATTCCTGGCCAGTCAACTCAGGTGTAGAACGGTAAAGATGCAGTGTGACCGAGAACACCGCCGT
GGCAGGCAGAGAATGGTGGCTGGCTCATCTGAGTCCGACTGGAGGGAGTCAGGGCTGCAGCTGAGTGGAG
TGGGGACGGCAGCGGCTCTCTGCGGCGCAGTGGCTCCTTGGGAAGCTCCGGGATGCTCTGAGACGCAGCA
GTGAGATGCTGGTGAGGAAGCTGCAGGGAGGGGGCCCCACCAGGAGCCCCTAACTCTAGGATGAAGAGGG
CCAGCTCTCTTAACTTCCTTAACAAGAGTGTGGAAGAGCCAGTCCAGCCTGGAGGCACGGGTCTTTCTGA
CAGCCGCACTTTGAGCTCCAGCTCCATGGACCTCTCTCGAAGAAGCTCCCTGGTGGGCGGCAGCGCAGGC
GGAAGCGGGGTACCGCGGGCCCGGGATCCACCGGTCGCCACCATGGTGAGCAAGGGCGAGGAGGATAACA
TGGCCATCATCAAGGAGTTCATGCGCTTCAAGGTGCACATGGAGGGCTCCGTGAACGGCCACGAGTTCGA
GATCGAGGGCGAGGGCGAGGGCCGCCCCTACGAGGGCACCCAGACCGCCAAGCTGAAGGTGACCAAGGGT
GGCCCCCTGCCCTTCGCCTGGGACATCCTGTCCCCTCAGTTCATGTACGGCTCCAAGGCCTACGTGAAGC
ACCCCGCCGACATCCCCGACTACTTGAAGCTGTCCTTCCCCGAGGGCTTCAAGTGGGAGCGCGTGATGAA
CTTCGAGGACGGCGGCGTGGTGACCGTGACCCAGGACTCCTCCCTGCAGGACGGCGAGTTCATCTACAAG
GTGAAGCTGCGCGGCACCAACTTCCCCTCCGACGGCCCCGTAATGCAGAAGAAGACCATGGGCTGGGAGG
CCTCCTCCGAGCGGATGTACCCCGAGGACGGCGCCCTGAAGGGCGAGATCAAGCAGAGGCTGAAGCTGAA
GGACGGCGGCCACTACGACGCTGAGGTCAAGACCACCTACAAGGCCAAGAAGCCCGTGCAGCTGCCCGGC
GCCTACAACGTCAACATCAAGTTGGACATCACCTCCCACAACGAGGACTACACCATCGTGGAACAGTACG
AACGCGCCGAGGGCCGCCACTCCACCGGCGGCATGGACGAGCTGTACAAGTAAAGCGGCCGCGACTCTAG
ATCATAATCAGCCATACCACATTGTAGAGTGGCAC
