>Addgene plasmid #62747 | mCherry-KLC2-N-18 | addgene partial sequence | sequence record 121930 | mCherry-R 5'-TTGGTCACCTTCAGCTTGG-3'
CATGAACTCCTTGATGATGGCCATGTTATCCTCCTCGCCCTTGCTCACCATGGTGGCGACCGGTGGATCC
CGGGCCCGCGGTACCCCGCTTCCGCCTGCGCTGCCGCCCACCAGGGAGCTTCTTCGAGAGAGGTCCATGG
AGCTGGAGCTCAAAGTGCGGCTGTCAGAAAGACCCGTGCCTCCAGGCTGGACTGGCTCTTCCACACTCTT
GTTAAGGAAGTTAAGAGAGCTGGCCCTCTTCATCCTAGAGTTAGGGGGCTCCTGTGGGCCCCCTCCCTGC
AGCTTCCTCACCAGCATCTCACTGCTGCGTCTCAGAGCATCCCGGAGCTTCCCAAAGGAGCCACTGCGCC
GCAGAGAGCCGCTGCCGTCCCCACTCCACTCAGCTGCAGGCCCTGACTCCTCCAGGTCCGACTCAGATTG
AGGCCCAGCCACATCTCTGCTGCCACGGCGGTGTCCTCGTCCACCACTGCCATCTTTTAACAGTTCTACC
ACCTTGGTCTGGCTGGCAGGATCCAGGCCCTGTTTGCGGCT
