[The description below was written by a language model from this plasmid's Addgene catalogue record.]
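Description:
mCherry-KLC2-N-18 is a mammalian expression plasmid built on an N1-type fluorescent protein cloning vector, designed to express mouse kinesin light chain 2 (KLC2) as a fusion with the red fluorescent protein mCherry. The KLC2 coding sequence carries no recorded mutations and sits upstream of the backbone-encoded mCherry, so the fluorescent protein is attached to the C terminus of KLC2. The "18" in the name probably denotes the length of the linker between the two parts, although the record does not state this. Transcription is driven by the CMV immediate-early promoter, which gives strong constitutive expression in most mammalian cell lines. The listed 3′ sequencing primer implies that an SV40 polyadenylation signal lies downstream of the fusion.

In bacteria the plasmid is maintained at high copy number under kanamycin selection. In mammalian cells a neomycin resistance marker allows stable transfectants to be selected with G418. No feature table accompanies the entry, so details such as the specific origins of replication and the promoter arrangement driving the resistance marker are not given, and the cloning method is listed as unknown.

The stated purpose is localization. The fusion acts as a red fluorescent marker for kinesin light chain, with excitation near 587 nm and emission near 610 nm. It lets the kinesin light chain subunit of the kinesin-1 motor complex be visualised by fluorescence microscopy in transfected cells. It can also be paired with spectrally distinct reporters such as green ones for multicolour imaging.
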