Addgene plasmid #62747: mCherry-KLC2-N-18
Purpose: Localization: Kinesin Light Chain , N1 Cloning Vector, Excitation:587, Emission:610
Depositing lab: Michael Davidson. Depositing organization: Florida State University, Tallahassee.
Backbone
  Vector backbone: N1 Cloning Vector
  Vector type: Mammalian Expression
  Selectable markers: Neomycin (select with G418)
Growth in bacteria
  Bacterial resistance: Kanamycin, 50 μg/mL
  Growth temperature: 37°C
  Growth strain: DH5alpha
  Copy number: High Copy
Gene/Insert
  Gene/Insert name: KLC2 (alt name: Kinesin Light Chain 2)
  Species: M. musculus (mouse)
  Mutation: none
  Promoter: CMV
  Tag / fusion protein: mCherry (C terminal on backbone)
  Cloning method: Unknown
  Sequencing primers: 5′ CMV-F; 3′ SV40pA-R
Terms and licenses: Academic/Nonprofit Terms; Industry Terms: Not Available to Industry
How to cite: mCherry-KLC2-N-18 was a gift from Michael Davidson (Addgene plasmid # 62747 ; http://n2t.net/addgene:62747 ; RRID:Addgene_62747)
